Addgene plasmid #205311: pTol2-elavl3-WHaloCaMP1a-EGFP
Purpose: Expression of WHaloCaMP1a-EGFP in zebrafish from the elavl3 promoter (pan-neuronal expression)
Depositing lab: Eric Schreiter. Depositing organization: HHMI, Janelia Research Campus. Publication: A modular chemigenetic calcium indicator enables in vivo functional imaging with near-infrared light. Farrants H, Shuai Y, Lemon WC, Hernandez CM, Yang S, Patel R, Qiao G, Frei MS, Grimm JB, Hanson TL, Tomaska F, Turner GC, Stringer C, Keller PJ, Beyene AG, Chen Y, Liang Y, Lavis LD, Schreiter ER. bioRxiv. 2023 Jul 19:2023.07.18.549527. doi: 10.1101/2023.07.18.549527. Preprint. PubMed 37503182.
Backbone
  Vector backbone: pTol2
  Vector type: Zebrafish expression
Growth in bacteria
  Bacterial resistance: Ampicillin, 100 μg/mL
  Growth temperature: 37°C
  Growth strain: DH5alpha
  Copy number: High Copy
Gene/Insert
  Gene/Insert name: WHaloCaMP1a-EGFP
  Species: Synthetic
  Cloning method: Gibson Cloning
Terms and licenses: Academic/Nonprofit Terms; Industry Terms: Not Available to Industry
Depositor comments: Please visit https://doi.org/10.1101/2023.07.18.549527 for bioRxiv preprint.
How to cite: pTol2-elavl3-WHaloCaMP1a-EGFP was a gift from Eric Schreiter (Addgene plasmid # 205311 ; http://n2t.net/addgene:205311 ; RRID:Addgene_205311)
