[The description below was written by a language model from this plasmid's Addgene catalogue record and pLannotate feature annotations shown in this document.]
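Description:
pTol2-elavl3-WHaloCaMP1a-EGFP is a zebrafish expression plasmid of about 14.8 kb built on a pTol2 backbone, in which a transgene cassette is intended for Tol2 transposase-mediated integration into the fish genome. It is propagated in E. coli as a high-copy plasmid through a ColE1/pUC-type origin and selected with ampicillin via the β-lactamase gene and its own promoter. Remnants of a pBluescript-style cloning vector are also annotated, including a partial M13/f1 origin, lac promoter and operator elements, a T3 promoter and part of a multiple cloning site. The Tol2 arms are not called explicitly in the automated feature table. The short match to medaka tyrosinase at one end probably reflects Tol2-flanking sequence, since that element was originally found in this locus.

The payload is the synthetic chemigenetic calcium indicator WHaloCaMP1a fused to EGFP. The annotation shows its architecture: HaloTag, a modified dehalogenase that covalently captures chloroalkane-linked dye ligands, is split into two segments. Between these segments lie a short peptide region matching other CaMP-type sensors and a full calmodulin coding sequence. Calcium-dependent conformational change in these domains can thus modulate the fluorescence of the bound dye. EGFP follows directly as a constitutive green marker of expression, useful for locating expressing cells or as a reference signal, and an SV40 polyadenylation signal terminates the transcript.

According to the record, expression is driven by the elavl3 promoter for pan-neuronal expression. This promoter is not annotated but presumably occupies the large unannotated region upstream of the coding sequence, and the tiny ADH1 promoter hit there is likely spurious. The construct is used for in vivo functional calcium imaging of zebrafish neurons, including with near-infrared dye ligands.
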