Features (pLannotate 1.2.2; 19 found; start..end, strand, type, name):
      7..228     -  rep_origin     M13 ori (fragment) (sequence partly withheld): M13 bacteriophage origin of replication; arrow indicates direction of (+) strand synthesis
    228..515     +  CDS            tyr (fragment) (sequence partly withheld): TYRO_ORYLA - Also known as tyro. Experimental evidence at transcript level: Swiss-Prot protein existence level 2. This is a copper-containing oxidase that functions in the formation of pigments such as melanins and other polyphenolic compounds. From Oryzias latipes (Japanese rice fish) (Japanese killifish).
   3731..3750    +  promoter       ADH1 promoter (fragment): S. cerevisiae ADH1; promoter for alcohol dehydrogenase 1
   9557..10082   +  CDS            HaloTag® (fragment): modified bacterial dehalogenase that forms covalent bonds with chloroalkane derivatives
  10073..10153   +  CDS            RCaMP (fragment): RCaMP is a basic (constitutively fluorescent) red fluorescent protein published in 2013, derived from Entacmaea quadricolor.
  10187..10630   +  CDS            CALM1 (sequence partly withheld): CALM1_HUMAN - Also known as CALM, CAM, CAM1. Experimental evidence at protein level: Swiss-Prot protein existence level 1. (Microbial infection) Required for Legionella pneumophila SidJ glutamylase activity. From Homo sapiens (Human).
  10634..10984   +  CDS            HaloTag® (fragment): modified bacterial dehalogenase that forms covalent bonds with chloroalkane derivatives
  10997..11713   +  CDS            EGFP: EGFP is a basic (constitutively fluorescent) green fluorescent protein published in 1996, derived from Aequorea victoria. It is reported to be a rapidly-maturing weak dimer with moderate acid sensitivity.
  11761..11895   -  polyA_signal   SV40 poly(A) signal: SV40 polyadenylation signal
  11918..12001   -  CDS            large T antigen (fragment): large T antigen from SV40 (simian virus 40)
  12567..12607   -  misc_feature   MCS (fragment): pBluescript multiple cloning site
  12620..12638   -  promoter       T3 promoter: promoter for bacteriophage T3 RNA polymerase
  12681..12703   -  protein_bind   lac operator (fragment): The lac repressor binds to the lac operator to inhibit transcription in E. coli. This inhibition can be relieved by adding lactose or isopropyl-β-D-thiogalactopyranoside (IPTG). lac repressor encoded by lacI
  12707..12737   -  promoter       lac promoter: promoter for the E. coli lac operon
  12752..12773   -  protein_bind   CAP binding site: CAP binding activates transcription in the presence of cAMP. E. coli catabolite activator protein
  12786..12878   -  CDS            lacI (fragment): lac repressor; lacI; The lac repressor binds to the lac operator to inhibit transcription in E. coli. This inhibition can be relieved by adding lactose or isopropyl-β-D-thiogalactopyranoside (IPTG).
  13061..13649   -  rep_origin     ori: high-copy-number ColE1/pMB1/pBR322/pUC origin of replication
  13820..14680   -  CDS            AmpR: β-lactamase; bla; confers resistance to ampicillin, carbenicillin, and related antibiotics
  14681..14785   -  promoter       AmpR promoter: bla
>Addgene plasmid #205311 | pTol2-elavl3-WHaloCaMP1a-EGFP | addgene full sequence | sequence record 405012 | Addgene NGS Result
CCACCTAAATTGTAAGCGTTAATATTTTGTTAAAATTCGCGTTAAATTTTTGTTAAATCAGCTCATTTTT
TAACCAATAGGCCGAAATCGGCAAAATCCCTTATAAATCAAAAGAATAGACCGAGATAGGGT
[37 nt withheld, positions 133-169]
AAAGAACGTGGACTCCAACGTCAAAGG
[32 nt withheld, positions 197-228]
GCTGGCTAAGAACTCATCAGCCTCCCCGGTCCATCTACCCACGTACCAATGCACCAATTGGCCACAATGA
CGGCTACTACATGGTGCCATTCCTTCCTCTTTATAGGAATGGAGACTACCTCCTGTCCAACAATGCTCTT
GGATACGAGTACGCCTACCTGTTGGACCCAGGTCATTGCACAACACCAGAAATGCCCTCTGATCTGCAAA
AGACGTGAATATCTGTTCAGACACCCATATCCACTCTGTTCCACACAGGTCAGAGGTTTGTCCAGGAGTT
CTTGACAGAGGTGTAAAAAGTACTCAAAAATTTTACTCAAGTGAAAGTACAAGTACTTAGGGAAAATTTT
ACTCAATTAAAAGTAAAAGTATCTGGCTAGAATCTTACTTGAGTAAAAGTAAAAAAGTACTCCATTAAAA
TTGTACTTGAGTATTAAGGAAGTAAAAGTAAAAGCAAGAAAGAAAACTAGAGATTCTTGTTTAAGCTTCC
CGGGTGTCGACGAATTCTCGAGCTCTATTCCTAAAGACCTTGGGTGACCAAAATCTTATTTTAATAAATA
AAACTGTTTATTAAAACTTTTTTGTTTCAAAGAACCATATGTATAGTGAAATTTATAAAAATATCAATTT
TTAAAAAGCTGGTGTACTCATTTATGTTATGAACTCTAAAACCATATACTGACTGCAAGTGATGATGTAT
AGAGTGATGTTTACGAGTAAACATATTTAGTTGTATACATCCTACTGAGCACATTTTGATGTATGAAATA
ACATTACAAGCTTTATCCAAATTAAGCCATTTTAAAACACTGCCAATTGAAAATACAAATCCTGGAAAAA
ATCGTCTTTAGCGCAGTCATTTGAGCCATCCTAATCCGTTACCTCAGACCATAATAAGAAGGGATAACAC
TAGCTGTAGCAATGGAACACATCTGTTTCACACAATCATATCTCCTGCGCCGGTGCTAAGCAGATTCAGC
GTGATCATAACATGCTTTCCACTCATAAATGTAAATTTACAATTTGCACATGTAAAACAGACACTTTTGA
GATATTGGATAAAAAAACAAGAGTATATTGCTTAGTTTCATCCACCAGTCATCCCCACAGCGTTTGGAAG
GCCATAAAAAGTGTCTAAAATCAATGATCATTGAAAGAGCACAAGAGAGACTCTTACGCTGTAATGCCAC
TGGGGACAAAAGTGACAGTCTCTTAATGGGCTCTTCTGGAGGGGCTCCTGAACATTAAAAATTATCAGCG
AAATTACCGAAAGAGCTTCAAGCAACTGGCATGCTTGATCCTCTGCGTCGGGGCGGTGAATAGGTGCTTC
AGATGCCCTCTTACCCACGGGCTGGATTCAGCTGCCCCGCTACCAGCGGAGACCCCCTAATGAGCCTCTG
CAATTAAGTTTATTCATGTTAAGTGTGAACGGGGTGCGTGCGGAACTGTGGGCAGCTAACAGACCTGGGT
TCTTTGTGCCACAAGTGCTGCCTTTATTCGGCTCACAAAGCAGAAAACAACACCCGCACCTATAATGGCG
CCCTCGGCTGGGTCTAAGAAACGTGGCGAGTTGACAGAGCAGAGTGGGCGGGGTTAAGACAGACTGACAG
CGGGACCCATCTCCATCCTCTTATTAACGCTTAACGAGTGCCTTCCTCATGCAATATTCATCGCCACTAA
TATCATCCAAGCTCTGAGCTGAGCTGGCCACTTATGTAAGGCAATTATGTAAAATATCAGACAGGGCCCA
CACTCAGAATCTGACTGGGGTAGAGACGCGGGACGAGAACCGAGAGCAAGAACTGAAAGTGAAAGTGACC
ACTAAAGGGAGGAGAGGACAGAGGGGCAGGATGTGTCAAGATTACCAGAGAACACTTGGCCAGAAATGCG
CAACCATTGGAGCTCTCCGGATTACCCAAAGGTTAACGAGTTTGAACGCCTCTGCCCACTCGCCCATCTC
TGATGGTTTCCCAAGAACTCCTCAAGCAAAATATATATAATTGTGTGTATTATGCACAGACACGAGAAAA
TGCTGTTTTTCTGATCTGCATTACAGCACATTTGCCCGCCAACGACAATACCACCCACTCGGTACCTCGC
TGACTCCTGATGCCTGATACCTGCGCGGTGACTGTCTACAATCTGCATAATCAAGAGAAGTTGTGTTGAA
GACGAGCGCCACACAACCGTTTCCACAAGGTCACCCAAGGCCGGTGCAGATGTAGGTGAGGTCTCCATAA
ACAGACTGAAATAAACACATCCTCCGCTGGGAACAACAACCCCCTCACGCCTCATGCATTTCCATAAGCC
TACATGCATCTCTTCCAACTTATGGAGACTCGCACCTACCAACATCCGCACAACAAAGATATACAGAGCG
CGCTCCCTCAGGTCAAGGCCCTGTGGGGGTCTGTGCAGAAATAGGTCATTTGTCACACATCAAGTCCTGG
GGCAGGAGATGCATTATAGATGAGACCAAACAGCCTGTCTCGGTGAGCTCTACCCACTCCCTGAGACTAG
AAATGGGGGAAGGGAGCTTGAGATAACAACCGCTGCAATCACTGTGTCGATGTTTAATATCAGCACCAAC
CGGGAACAATAAGGAGATGGGTGCATTCATGTTCACATCTTACCAGTCAAGTATCATCGAACCGGCTTGA
TAACCACACCTCGTGTAATAGCTGAGCAGATAGTTGTCATTTTAAAGCGTTGGCCTTTGTCGATTATGTA
ATGCGCACATTCAACACATGGTAATATAGAAACGGTTATGTCGAGGTTGTTTTGTCCAGAGATGACCTTC
ACACAGTTACAGCCGCTCTGCATCCACACAAATGGAGGACTTAATCGTGGACTGCATTCTTAGAAATGAT
CTACAAAGACAAATAATGTGAAATCAAGAAAGGACAAAATTTAAGTAAGGGGATGAGGGAGAGAGAGAAC
GAGGGGCAAGGAGAAAGCATGGCTCCTGTCTTTTTCTGCACCCATCTGTTCGGAGTGCAGGTGGAGCTCT
ATTCACTCAGCTCTGCATGTGTGTTTGGGGGGGGCAGGAAGAAAGGGAGGGCAAAAGGAAGAGTGGAGAG
ATGGTGGGGGCTGGAGGGATGGGGGGTTCTCGGTGATCTCTCCTGAAGGGGATAATGGGAGAGCAGCGCT
TTGCAATGGCTGCCATGTAGTACCCTCCCTGCACAATTAGCCAATCAGCAGCAAGCTCTGCCAGCCAGAA
GGACACATAAAAGAAGAACATTGCAGCAGAGGCACAGAAGGAGCCTGCGAGGAGCTGGGAAATACACACA
CAACAGCAGAACCACAACACCCTCCCCTGGACACACCCTACTGGGGATCACTGCTTTTCTTTTTTTCTGA
ACCATCGCCCACGCCACACGGAGAGAAATCTCTCTCTCATCATCATCCTGAAGAAAACCCCCTTATCCTC
ATTTTCACACTGCTGAGGAAAACCTACAATCGCACGGGCTGAGATTTCCTGGCGAAGACTGTCCTTTTTC
CTTTTTCTTTTTTTTTCTTTTCCTTTGGAAACTGACATTTGCATTTCTCCATTCCAAGCCACGGCGTAAT
AATATCTGCAATCCAGCCTGAAGACCTGCAAATCGAAGGACCTAGATCACTATCATCTTTGTACGTCAAG
GATCCTGGTTACTGTACGTATAACCTTTCTTTCTTTTGCTCTGACCAATATGAAACACTAAAATCGATTC
GAGCAGCCTCTCAGCATCAATTACAGTGCGTGAAAAACATTCAAATAGAGGCAGCAAATATTACATGTGA
AAATACAGGCTGGCTAAATCCAAGCTAATTTAGAAATGTGGTCAAAACGCATACTGGCACGTCTAATCGC
GGATTCAGTAAACAAGATTAACGATTAGCCCAGTGTATAAGTCATATGATACCGGCATGCGCGAGAGCAT
CGCTACACCCGAGCTGGCTTCATTTTCGGAGGAAAATCAAAACATTGCTTTCTCCTGCCGTGCGAACCAT
TCGTCATAAACCGTAATACGCAACATACATTTATTACTACATCCGTTAATTAGCGATAATTAGCCGTTAT
TAACAAAGAGCGCTGAGGAATTCCTCTCAAATAGCGGAGGTGCGGCGGAGGCAGAGGGGCGTAAAAGGGC
ACATGCGTGCCTGGCTCAAAAAAGGATGCTCCAGACTGAAACTCAGAGACAAAACACGATGCCTCGGAGG
CTGAGAGCCCATCGAGAGGAAAGGCAAAGAAAAGGGTCGAGTCACTCAGAGGGGGAGGGGAGATATTGTG
CATCCATTGGTTTGAATTGAAGCAGGCAGAATAAAAATCCTTGCGATTATGCTTCGTGAGAGATCGCGAG
AGAGGAAAAGGCTAAATGCCACGTATGCAAATGGATAAATGTCATCTATTTCTTCGCGAGTAGACATTTT
GTGGACAACGAGAGTGTAAATAAGCGATATGAGGGGAATACAAAGGCCTTGAGGGAAAGCGTTTTGGGCG
TGTCTTGTCGAAAAGAAGACAGCGATGGCACGCGCTCAGAACCACCATCTTCACGTAGACAATCCGCGTG
AAAACAATAACAAAACTGCTCATTTTAACACGAGCAGGTGTTTGAAACCACCCAAAAAAGATTGTCTAAA
ATATTAAGATTAATTAATGACGTTTAAATGTCCAGGCCTGATATAAATGAAGCGTGTAGTAAGAGTAATC
GCCTTTGTTTCTTTTCAGAGATACGTTTTCAGAGATTCAGGGAATTATATCTTCAATAAAATAATGTTTG
ATTTCATTATTTTAAAGCTTTTTAAGAAGTAAAAATACACATTATTCATTTACATTTTATTTTATTTAAA
GGCCTATGGTCTTGAAAATAATAAGTGGAATATATAGGCTATATATTCGTCTAAGGACAGCCGGTGTTAT
TTTATAGTGACCTCAGACAAAAGCCGAGACAAAACGAGGCGCTTGCCTTTCATTTTAATCCTTAATAGAC
GGTGTGATGAATGAATGAATGAATGAATAAATGAATGAATGACGGGCCCTTCGGCATGTTGTTCCGCAGT
CCTCCGTGAGCACGAGTCTCTACCGCAGTGCCAAGCACATAAAACCGTTGAGTCAGATAACCTTCTCCAG
GCGCGTATACACAATTCAAGGACAAGCACATCACAACTATACACAACACAACACAACCGCCTAAACGCAC
GAGCTCATCAATCGCAATTTAAAGGCATGTCAGTCAAAGAAAAAGGCGGCGTTATTTAAAACCAATGTTC
AACAATATTTGTATGCTGACTAGCCCGGGCGCGCACGCTATAAGATCACAAGGCCTTGTTTTTTCCCTTT
ATTCAAAATATCATTAATTATTACAGGTCATAAAACAAAACAATGCGAATTACAATGATTTAAAGACTAT
TGATTTAACAATAATCAGTTAATTATAGAATAATATTATAATATTTTACATACAAATGAAAGATGACATT
ATTTGATGACATTGTAATTAAAATATATGCAATATATTTTTACGTTTTTATTAATTAGGCTATTACTATT
ATTATAATTATCATTATTTTTATTATTATTATTATTATTATTAAATAGTCTTGCGAAATAAGAGTGAAGG
CAGTTGCAATGTTCATTGTTCCCGGAGAGTCCCGCAGCCTCTGGCCTCAACACAAAGCGCTACTGTTTAC
ATTAATATTCATAGTGCTGCCATGGTCTCTGTAGAGGAGGAACGGGTGGCTCTTTTGTTCGCTAGTGTCA
ATACGTTTATTCAGCAAAAAGCAGCTCGGATTTGTGAATGCCCAACAAGCACACGCGCACTCCAATCAAA
GGACGAGAGGATAACGATTTTAAACGATTCGCAAACGTGTTTATTTGTAAAGACGACATCAAGAGCTTAA
TGTCCACTTGAAAAGAAATAAATATGCCCGCGGCGCCAAGGATATTTTGAATGTAGTCGTTCATGGTGAG
CCACTCCCGAATTCAGCACTCTGGAGAGCGACCAAAGAGGAATAGCGGAATAGCAACTACTTGAGCCATT
TCTCTCCGTTTGATGGCGTTCATGATTAAAAATATAATCACGTGATTTTTTATACATATATAAATATATA
CATAAAGTAACGCTTTCCTTTTGAGAATACATAAATATTTATTCGCGTGATAAATCAATGATCTTATATT
TATTTGCACGACCGAAATTAGCCAAATTCACCAATTAAAAAAAAAATAAGCCAACAAAAAAGAAGGGTTT
ATCCGTTCAATTTTGACTTGTGTCCTGTTGTTTTACAGCTGCCACTGTGATCCCTTAAGCTGCAGTGAGA
GTGTGGCTAATGCCTTTTGTTTAAGATAATCCTGTAATCTGTTACCGAAACGGCCTATTGACAAGCCGGC
ATTCACATTTCAGTCAGGAGGCCCGTCCAGACATGTACATTTATGAATTACGAATGATAAAATTAAGATC
TGCATTAGGCGTCAGAAATGTCACGAACACCCATTCATTTCCCACAGCCAATAATGGATCATGCTGGGAA
GCGCTATCCTCGCAGTCTCAAAATTAATGTTGACATGTTGCGTAGAGCTACAGATTAGATCAGCCATATG
CTTTATGTGTTTACCTCAGCGGATCTTCAGCAAGATGTGTTTATTTTAAGAAAATGGCTTCCTCGCTGCC
TGCACAGGGGCATTAAGGAAGTGACGTGAGCGTCCTCACAGTCAAATTACTTTATCTCATGCTGCTTTCA
GGCCTCTGCTTATTTTATTATTATTATTTTAAATTAGGGGGAATCACGGTGGCGTTGTGGGTAGGGTAGC
GCGATCACCTTACAGCAAGAAGGTCGCTGGTTCGAGCTCTGGCTGGGTCAGTTGGCATTTCTGTGTGGAG
TTTAAATTGAATTGAAATTGAATAAACTAAATTGGCCCTAGTGTATGTGTGTGAATGTAAGTGTGCATGG
GTGTTTCCCAGTGTTGGGTTTGACTGGAAGAGCATCCGCTTCGTAAAACATATGCTGGATAAGTTGGCGG
TTCATTTCACTGTGGTGACCGCTGATTAATAAAGGGACTAAGCTGAAAATGAAATGAATTAATACATTTT
AAATGAGCTTTTGCTGACATGTTTATGATTACAAATAGTGAAATTGTATGTTAATTTACGATAAGTGCAT
TGTTCTAAATTCATTTTTATGTAGCAGCTGGTTTTTCTTCCATTTGTGTCATTCAACAGAACATTTTTCT
AAAAAAGTGAACTTAAATTTTCTCCTCCCTCTGACAAGGCTTGATGGTAATTTCAGCCGACTCTAATTAC
AGACTCACTAAAAGGAATCGGTGCAGTCATTTATCTTTATCAGCGCGCTGGTGGGAAGGTAATAGGTTTT
GCTTATGAGTTGTTTGCGTGCGAGTCTGGGTCCTTGTGTAGGCGATGCTGATGCACTGCATTAAATATTG
AGGGAGAAGTCGCTCAAAAATAGCAAAGTACAGGCTGGGGCAGGAACGTCAAAGCCCGCTCAGTGGCCAC
GTTTCTTGTTTCGTAAGTCCTATTTTTAATAGCGATAATTCAGGCTCAGTAGAAGGAACTCCAGCACTAT
AAGCAGTCTCTCGCCTGTCTCGGCGAGTTATGTATTTTGGGATGAAGTGCTCTTCCACCTCTACCTCTGC
TGTGCTGGCGCCAGTATCTGGGCTGTAAGATAGTGTACGTGTCAGTCTGTGTGGCCGAAGAGCCTGTGTG
TTGTGTAACTCACTACATTCGTCGCTGTGGATGGCTGACTTGCCATGGGGAGGTTTACTTCAGTTCACGA
ATCACATTCGCCACGATCTTGTCACTTTGTGTCAAGACTCGCTCTCTGTGTGTCAACAGCTCTGCTGTTT
GAGGTTGAAATTCTGAACTTGAGATATATCCCAGGATATATTAGGGCTACTGCCAACGGAAAAAGCAAAT
GGTGCCATGGCCATTTGATTGATCAAACAAACACCCTTTTGCTTGGGTGACAGTGAAATGTCAGATCCAT
GTTTGTACTGCTTTAATAACTTGCCTCTCTGAGCTTTCTCCTTGTCAGTGTCAATTTGCCTGAGATATAA
ATTCCGGTTGCCCCGAAAGCTTATTTTATTAAAAAAAAGCTAACATGCACTCATACAACGTGCGCACATA
CATGTGAGGCTTGCTAAAAGTCAAGAAGCAAGCCAATAGCAAGAGTCGTCAGACTGCTGTTACCTGGGCA
ACCTGGTTAGAGGTAAGGCTCAAGGCAAGAATAAATCATTCCACTGAAGAGACACAGCGTTACAGCGAGA
TGAGAGCAAGAGGCGATAGTGAAGGGAGAACAAAAGAACAGCCTACCCACACTAGTGCAGATCTACCTGT
TTGAGCTACTGATTGTTCAGTTTGATTAGATATCAGACAATTCTGCTATCTCCAATTGCATTGCTGCATG
AATTCCTAGAAATCATTTTAATCACCAAAAACTAGTAGGGACACTTGTGGCGTATATGATTCTGCCTGTT
GATTGTGGGGATCCAACAGAAAGATCATGAATGCATTGTTAATTAAGTCGGTGAGACACCCTGTTCCACC
CTAGGGGCCGTTCTGGGGAAAGAGTGCTTTCAGTCAGCTAAAGATGACTAATATGTGAACATATATTACT
ACACATGCCAATTTGTACATTCTGGATAGTTACCAGCCCTGGGAAAACATCGAAAAAAATAAATCAACAT
AGATAAAATTGGCAAATCCCTTCTGGTACGATGCAGAGTGCTTGCTCTGAGAACTTGTGCATTGTGACAG
AAAGCGACCGTTAAAAACTGAAAGTAGCATCTACAACCTGCATACATCTGTTCTTTGAAAATCCCCTGTA
GGCCAAATTAAGCATCACGCTGTGCTCCACAGCAACACGGATGAACCGAAAACCCAGACACAAACGCACA
CACTTTTCACATAAACAAGGTTTAGTTATGCTAGCTATGCTTTTTCGTCCTCCCTTTGTCATCAGCGGCG
AGTGACGTAACACAGTTTGACCCTGGACAGCGTAAAGGGGGGGTTGGGAATGAGTGAAAGGACTGTGACA
TCTGCAGGGCCAGGGGCTGATGGAGAGAGCTGAAGTGAGGGAGGTCAGAGGAGGAGGAAGGGTGGGATAT
TGTCCTCCTCAGGCCCTATCCCTCTCAGACGCATTGATTTTTAACCTCTCAGCGAGAATGCCAAGCATTA
CACCCCTCAAATTATGGTTCCTCACCCAACCTGTTATATTTTCCACCTGCAGATAATTAACCGGTGCAAA
CATGCTGCAGAACGAGCTTGCTCTTAAGTTGGCTGGACTTGATATTAACAAGACTGGAGGTTCTCATCAT
CACCACCACCATGGATCCATGGCAGAAATCGGTACTGGCTTTCCATTCGACCCCCATTATGTGGAAGTCC
TGGGCGAGCGCATGCACTACGTCGATGTTGGTCCGCGCGATGGCACCCCTGTGCTGTTCCTGCACGGTAA
CCCGACCTCCTCCTACGTGTGGCGCAACATCATCCCGCATGTTGCACCGACCCATCGCTGCATTGCTCCA
GACCTGATCGGTATGGGCAAATCCGACAAACCAGACCTGGGTTATTTCTTCGACGACCACGTCCGCTTCA
TGGATGCCTTCATCGAAGCCCTGGGTCTGGAAGAGGTCGTCCTGGTCATTCACGACTGGGGCTCCGCTCT
GGGTTTCCACTGGGCCAAGCGCAATCCAGAGCGCGTCAAAGGTATTGCATTTATGGAGTTCATCCGCCCT
ATCCCGACCTGGGACGAATGGCCAGAATTTGCCCGCGAGACCTTCCAGGCCTTCCGCACCACCGACGTCG
GCCGCAAGCTGATCATCGATCAGAACGTTTTTATCGAGTGGACGCTGCCGATGGCCGTCGCGCGCGCCCG
TCGTAAATGGCAGAAAACAGGCCATGCGGTTCGTGCTATCGGTCGTTTGTCGAGCGGAGGCTCTGGCGGT
TCCGGCGGTTCAGGTGGATCA
[438 nt withheld, positions 10190-10627]
AAGTATCTGACTGAAGTCGAGATGGACCATTACCGCGAGCCGTTCCTGAATCCTGTTGACCGCGAGCCAC
TGTGGCGCTTCCCAAACGAGCTGCCAATCGCCGGTGAGCCAGCGAACATCGTCGCGCTGGTCGAAGAATA
CATGGACTGGCTGCACCAGTCCCCTGTCCCGAAGCTGCTGTTCTGGGGCACCCCAGGCGTTCTGATCCCA
CCGGCCGAAGCCGCTCGCCTGGCCAAAAGCCTGCCTAACTGCAAGGCTGTGGACATCGGCCCGGGTCTGA
ATCTGCTGCAAGAAGACAACCCGGACCTGATCGGCAGCGAGATCGCGCGCTGGCTGTCGACGCTCGAGAT
TTCCGGCGGCGGAAGCGGCATGGTCTCTAAGGGGGAGGAACTCTTTACTGGTGTGGTGCCAATACTTGTA
GAGCTCGATGGGGACGTTAATGGACACAAATTTTCTGTCTCAGGTGAGGGTGAGGGAGATGCAACTTATG
GAAAACTGACATTGAAATTCATCTGCACAACAGGCAAATTGCCTGTCCCCTGGCCTACCCTGGTAACCAC
CCTCACTTATGGCGTTCAGTGCTTCTCCCGGTATCCTGATCACATGAAACAGCATGATTTCTTCAAATCA
GCAATGCCCGAAGGTTATGTTCAAGAGCGGACCATCTTTTTCAAGGACGATGGAAACTATAAAACCAGAG
CTGAGGTTAAGTTCGAGGGAGATACTTTGGTGAATCGGATCGAACTGAAGGGGATAGACTTCAAAGAGGA
TGGGAACATTTTGGGGCATAAACTCGAATATAACTACAACTCCCACAACGTGTATATCATGGCTGACAAA
CAGAAGAACGGGATCAAAGTAAATTTTAAGATACGACACAATATAGAGGACGGTAGTGTCCAACTTGCTG
ATCACTACCAGCAGAATACACCCATCGGAGACGGACCCGTTCTCTTGCCCGATAATCACTATCTCTCTAC
ACAATCCGCTCTGTCTAAAGATCCAAACGAAAAGCGGGACCACATGGTACTGCTTGAGTTCGTTACAGCC
GCTGGTATCACCTTGGGCATGGATGAGTTGTATAAATAATAACCGGTGGATCCTGGCCGTCGTTTTACTG
TACCATCGATGATGATCCAGACATGATAAGATACATTGATGAGTTTGGACAAACCACAACTAGAATGCAG
TGAAAAAAATGCTTTATTTGTGAAATTTGTGATGCTATTGCTTTATTTGTAACCATTATAAGCTGCAATA
AACAAGTTAACAACAACAATTGCATTCATTTTATGTTTCAGGTTCAGGGGGAGGTGTGGGAGGTTTTTTA
AAGCAAGTAAAACCTCTACAAATGTGGTATGGCTGATTATGATCCTCTAGATCAGATCTGCGAAGATACG
GCCACGGGTGCTCTTGATCCTGTGGCTGATTTTGGACTGTGCTGCTCGCAGCTGCTGATGAATCACATAC
TTCCTCCATTTTCTTCCACTGATTGACTGTTATAATTTCCCTAATTTCCAGGTCAAGGTGCTGTGCATTG
TGGTAATAGATGTGACATGACGTCACTTCCAAAGGACCAATGAACATGTCTGACCAATTTCATATAATGT
GAAAACGATTTTCATAGGCAGAATAAATAACATTTAAATTAAACTGGGCATCAGCGCAATTCAATTGGTT
TGGTAATAGCAAGGGAAAATAGAATGAAGTGATCTCCAAAAAATAAGTACTTTTTGACTGTAAATAAAAT
TGTAAGGAGTAAAAAGTACTTTTTTTTCTAAAAAAATGTAATTAAGTAAAAGTAAAAGTATTGATTTTTA
ATTGTACTCAAGTAAAGTAAAAATCCCCAAAAATAATACTTAAGTACAGTAATCAAGTAAAATTACTCAA
GTACTTTACACCTCTGGTTCTTGACCCCCTACCTTCAGCAAGCCCAGCAGATCCACTAGTTCTAGAGCGG
CCGCCACCGCGGTGGAGCTCCAGCTTTTGTTCCCTTTAGTGAGGGTTAATTGCGCGCTTGGCGTAATCAT
GGTCATAGCTGTTTCCTGTGTGAAATTGTTATCCGCTCACAATTCCACACAACATACGAGCCGGAAGCAT
AAAGTGTAAAGCCTGGGGTGCCTAATGAGTGAGCTAACTCACATTAATTGCGTTGCGCTCACTGCCCGCT
TTCCAGTCGGGAAACCTGTCGTGCCAGCTGCATTAATGAATCGGCCAACGCGCGGGGAGAGGCGGTTTGC
GTATTGGGCGCTCTTCCGCTTCCTCGCTCACTGACTCGCTGCGCTCGGTCGTTCGGCTGCGGCGAGCGGT
ATCAGCTCACTCAAAGGCGGTAATACGGTTATCCACAGAATCAGGGGATAACGCAGGAAAGAACATGTGA
GCAAAAGGCCAGCAAAAGGCCAGGAACCGTAAAAAGGCCGCGTTGCTGGCGTTTTTCCATAGGCTCCGCC
CCCCTGACGAGCATCACAAAAATCGACGCTCAAGTCAGAGGTGGCGAAACCCGACAGGACTATAAAGATA
CCAGGCGTTTCCCCCTGGAAGCTCCCTCGTGCGCTCTCCTGTTCCGACCCTGCCGCTTACCGGATACCTG
TCCGCCTTTCTCCCTTCGGGAAGCGTGGCGCTTTCTCATAGCTCACGCTGTAGGTATCTCAGTTCGGTGT
AGGTCGTTCGCTCCAAGCTGGGCTGTGTGCACGAACCCCCCGTTCAGCCCGACCGCTGCGCCTTATCCGG
TAACTATCGTCTTGAGTCCAACCCGGTAAGACACGACTTATCGCCACTGGCAGCAGCCACTGGTAACAGG
ATTAGCAGAGCGAGGTATGTAGGCGGTGCTACAGAGTTCTTGAAGTGGTGGCCTAACTACGGCTACACTA
GAAGAACAGTATTTGGTATCTGCGCTCTGCTGAAGCCAGTTACCTTCGGAAAAAGAGTTGGTAGCTCTTG
ATCCGGCAAACAAACCACCGCTGGTAGCGGTGGTTTTTTTGTTTGCAAGCAGCAGATTACGCGCAGAAAA
AAAGGATCTCAAGAAGATCCTTTGATCTTTTCTACGGGGTCTGACGCTCAGTGGAACGAAAACTCACGTT
AAGGCATTTTGGTCATGAGATTATCAAAAAGGATCTTCACCTAGATCCTTTTAAATTAAAAATGAAGTTT
TAAATCAATCTAAAGTATATATGAGTAAACTTGGTCTGACAGTTACCAATGCTTAATCAGTGAGGCACCT
ATCTCAGCGATCTGTCTATTTCGTTCATCCATAGTTGCCTGACTCCCCGTCGTGTAGATAACTACGATAC
GGGAGGGCTTACCATCTGGCCCCAGTGCTGCAATGATACCGCGAGACCCACGCTCACCGGCTCCAGATTT
ATCAGCAATAAACCAGCCAGCCGGAAGGGCCGAGCGCAGAAGTGGTCCTGCAACTTTATCCGCCTCCATC
CAGTCTATTAATTGTTGCCGGGAAGCTAGAGTAAGTAGTTCGCCAGTTAATAGTTTGCGCAACGTTGTTG
CCATTGCTACAGGCATCGTGGTGTCACGCTCGTCGTTTGGTATGGCTTCATTCAGCTCCGGTTCCCAACG
ATCAAGGCGAGTTACATGATCCCCCATGTTGTGCAAAAAAGCGGTTAGCTCCTTCGGTCCTCCGATCGTT
GTCAGAAGTAAGTTGGCCGCAGTGTTATCACTCATGGTTATGGCAGCACTGCATAATTCTCTTACTGTCA
TGCCATCCGTAAGATGCTTTTCTGTGACTGGTGAGTACTCAACCAAGTCATTCTGAGAATAGTGTATGCG
GCGACCGAGTTGCTCTTGCCCGGCGTCAATACGGGATAATACCGCGCCACATAGCAGAACTTTAAAAGTG
CTCATCATTGGAAAACGTTCTTCGGGGCGAAAACTCTCAAGGATCTTACCGCTGTTGAGATCCAGTTCGA
TGTAACCCACTCGTGCACCCAACTGATCTTCAGCATCTTTTACTTTCACCAGCGTTTCTGGGTGAGCAAA
AACAGGAAGGCAAAATGCCGCAAAAAAGGGAATAAGGGCGACACGGAAATGTTGAATACTCATACTCTTC
CTTTTTCAATATTATTGAAGCATTTATCAGGGTTATTGTCTCATGAGCGGATACATATTTGAATGTATTT
AGAAAAATAAACAAATAGGGGTTCCGCGCACATTTCCCCGAAAAGTG
